Addgene plasmid #105306: pEGFP KInd2 S159A
Purpose: To study altered downstream functions of phospholylation-site null kindlin2
Depositing lab: Kenneth Yamada. Depositing organization: National Institute of Dental and Craniofacial Research (NIDCR). Publication: Dense fibrillar collagen is a potent inducer of invadopodia via a specific signaling network. Artym VV, Swatkoski S, Matsumoto K, Campbell CB, Petrie RJ, Dimitriadis EK, Li X, Mueller SC, Bugge TH, Gucek M, Yamada KM. J Cell Biol. 2015 Feb 2;208(3):331-50. doi: 10.1083/jcb.201405099. PubMed 25646088.
Backbone
  Vector backbone: pEGFP-NV
  Backbone manufacturer: modified pEGFP-N1
  Vector type: Mammalian Expression
Growth in bacteria
  Bacterial resistance: Kanamycin, 50 μg/mL
  Growth temperature: 37°C
  Growth strain: DH5alpha
  Copy number: High Copy
Gene/Insert
  Gene/Insert name: Kindlin2 (alt names: FERMT2; fermitin family member 2)
  Species: H. sapiens (human)
  Insert size (bp): 2100
  Mutation: S159A
  GenBank ID: NM_006832
  Entrez Gene: FERMT2 (a.k.a. KIND2, MIG2, PLEKHC1, UNC112, UNC112B, mig-2)
  Tag / fusion protein: EGFP (C terminal on backbone)
  Cloning method: Restriction Enzyme; 5′ cloning site Nhe1 (unknown if destroyed); 3′ cloning site BamH1 (unknown if destroyed)
  Sequencing primers: 5′ GGGAAAAGAAGAGAACTTGG
Terms and licenses: Academic/Nonprofit Terms; Industry Terms: Not Available to Industry
Depositor comments: Mutation in Kindlin2 was introduced by using site-directed mutagenesis (Stratagene)
How to cite: pEGFP KInd2 S159A was a gift from Kenneth Yamada (Addgene plasmid # 105306 ; http://n2t.net/addgene:105306 ; RRID:Addgene_105306)
