[The description below was written by a language model from this plasmid's Addgene catalogue record.]
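Description:
pEGFP KInd2 S159A is a mammalian expression plasmid built on pEGFP-NV, a modified version of the pEGFP-N1 vector, and it encodes a phosphorylation-site mutant of human kindlin-2 (FERMT2, fermitin family member 2) fused to EGFP. It is maintained in E. coli as a high-copy plasmid under kanamycin selection. The record provides no feature table and does not name the promoter, origin of replication or any mammalian selection marker. Vectors of the pEGFP-N1 family generally drive expression from a CMV immediate-early promoter, but how the modified backbone differs from its parent is not described.

The insert is about 2.1 kb and corresponds to the human kindlin-2 coding sequence. It was cloned by restriction digestion between NheI and BamHI sites; whether these sites survived cloning is not recorded. The EGFP tag is supplied by the backbone and listed as C-terminal, so the expressed protein is kindlin-2 with EGFP at its carboxyl end, which allows its localisation and expression to be followed by fluorescence. Site-directed mutagenesis replaced serine 159 with alanine, a substitution that cannot be phosphorylated at that position.

The stated purpose is to study how downstream functions change when kindlin-2 lacks this phosphorylation site. Kindlin-2 is an integrin-binding adhesion protein, and the associated publication concerns a signalling network through which dense fibrillar collagen induces invadopodia. The construct therefore suits comparison of a phospho-null form with other versions of kindlin-2 in transfected mammalian cells.
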