>Addgene plasmid #105306 | pEGFP KInd2 S159A | depositor partial sequence | sequence record 199504 | S152A mutatuion sequence
GCTAAGCTTCAGTTCACCCCTCAGCACAAACTGCTCCGCCTGCAGCTTCCCAACATGAAGTATGTGAAGG
TGAAAGTGAATTTCTCTGATAGAGTCTTCAAAGCTGTTTCTGACATCTGTAAGACTTTTAATATCAGACA
CCCCGAAGAACTTTCTCTCTTAAAGAAACCCAGAGATCCAACAAAGAAAAAAAAGAAGAAGCTAGATGAC
CAGGCTGAAGATGAGGCACTTGAATTAGAGGGGCCTCTTATCACTCCTGGATCAGGAAGTATATATTCAA
GCCCAGGACTGTATAGTAAAACAATGACCCCCACTTATGATGCTCATGATGGAAGCCCCTTGTCACCAAC
TTCTGCTTGGTTTGGTGACAGTGCTTTGTCAGAAGGCAATCCTGGTATACTTGCTGTCAGTCAACCAATC
ACGTCACCAGAAATCTTGGCAAAAATGTTCAAGCCTCAAGCTCTTCTTGATAAAGCAAAAATCAACCAAG
GATGGCTTGATTCCTCAAGATCTCTCATGGAACAAGATGTGAAGGAAAATGAGGCCTTGCTGCTCCGATT
CAAGTATTACAGCTTTTTTGATTTGAATCCAAAGTATGATGCAATCAGAATCAATCAGCTTTATGAGCAG
GCCAAATGGGCCATTCTCCTGGAAGAGATTGAATGCACAGAAGAAGAAATGATGATGTTTGCAGCCCTGC
AGTATCATATCAATAAGCTGTCAATCATGACATCAGAGAATCATTTGAACAACAGTGACAAAGAAGTTGA
TGAAGTTGATGCTGCCCTTTCAGACCTGGAGATTACTCTGGAAGGG
