LOCUS       Exported 6719 bp ds-DNA circular SYN 13-MAY-2021
DEFINITION  To study altered downstream functions of phospholylation-site null
            kindlin2.
ACCESSION   .
VERSION     .
KEYWORDS    pEGFP KInd2 S159A
SOURCE      synthetic DNA construct
  ORGANISM  synthetic DNA construct
REFERENCE   1 (bases 1 to 6719)
  AUTHORS   Artym VV, Swatkoski S, Matsumoto K, Campbell CB, Petrie RJ,
            Dimitriadis EK, Li X, Mueller SC, Bugge TH, Gucek M, Yamada KM
  TITLE     Dense fibrillar collagen is a potent inducer of invadopodia via a
            specific signaling network.
  JOURNAL   J Cell Biol. 2015 Feb 2;208(3):331-50. doi: 10.1083/jcb.201405099.
  PUBMED    25646088
REFERENCE   2 (bases 1 to 6719)
  AUTHORS   .
  TITLE     Direct Submission
  JOURNAL   Exported May 13, 2021 from SnapGene Server 1.1.58
            http://www.snapgene.com
FEATURES             Location/Qualifiers
     source          1..6719
                     /organism="synthetic DNA construct"
                     /mol_type="other DNA"
     rep_origin      20..608
                     /direction=RIGHT
                     /label=ori
                     /note="high-copy-number ColE1/pMB1/pBR322/pUC origin of
                     replication"
     primer_bind     509..528
                     /label=pBR322ori-F
                     /note="pBR322 origin, forward primer"
     enhancer        783..1086
                     /label=CMV enhancer
                     /note="human cytomegalovirus immediate early enhancer"
     promoter        1087..1290
                     /label=CMV promoter
                     /note="human cytomegalovirus (CMV) immediate early
                     promoter"
     primer_bind     1241..1261
                     /label=CMV-F
                     /note="Human CMV immediate early promoter, forward primer"
     regulatory      1320..1329
                     /regulatory_class="other"
                     /note="vertebrate consensus sequence for strong initiation
                     of translation (Kozak, 1987)"
     CDS             3387..4106
                     /codon_start=1
                     /product="the original enhanced GFP (Yang et al., 1996)"
                     /label=EGFP
                     /note="mammalian codon-optimized"
                     /translation="MVSKGEELFTGVVPILVELDGDVNGHKFSVSGEGEGDATYGKLTL
                     KFICTTGKLPVPWPTLVTTLTYGVQCFSRYPDHMKQHDFFKSAMPEGYVQERTIFFKDD
                     GNYKTRAEVKFEGDTLVNRIELKGIDFKEDGNILGHKLEYNYNSHNVYIMADKQKNGIK
                     VNFKIRHNIEDGSVQLADHYQQNTPIGDGPVLLPDNHYLSTQSALSKDPNEKRDHMVLL
                     EFVTAAGITLGMDELYK"
     CDS             3387..4103
                     /codon_start=1
                     /product="enhanced GFP"
                     /label=EGFP
                     /translation="MVSKGEELFTGVVPILVELDGDVNGHKFSVSGEGEGDATYGKLTL
                     KFICTTGKLPVPWPTLVTTLTYGVQCFSRYPDHMKQHDFFKSAMPEGYVQERTIFFKDD
                     GNYKTRAEVKFEGDTLVNRIELKGIDFKEDGNILGHKLEYNYNSHNVYIMADKQKNGIK
                     VNFKIRHNIEDGSVQLADHYQQNTPIGDGPVLLPDNHYLSTQSALSKDPNEKRDHMVLL
                     EFVTAAGITLGMDELYK"
     primer_bind     complement(3432..3453)
                     /label=EGFP-N
                     /note="EGFP, reverse primer"
     primer_bind     complement(3693..3712)
                     /label=EXFP-R
                     /note="For distinguishing EGFP variants, reverse primer"
     primer_bind     4040..4061
                     /label=EGFP-C
                     /note="EGFP, forward primer"
     polyA_signal    4229..4350
                     /label=SV40 poly(A) signal
                     /note="SV40 polyadenylation signal"
     primer_bind     complement(4266..4285)
                     /label=SV40pA-R
                     /note="SV40 polyA, reverse primer"
     primer_bind     4320..4339
                     /label=EBV-rev
                     /note="SV40 polyA terminator, reverse primer"
     rep_origin      complement(4357..4812)
                     /direction=LEFT
                     /label=f1 ori
                     /note="f1 bacteriophage origin of replication; arrow
                     indicates direction of (+) strand synthesis"
     primer_bind     complement(4494..4515)
                     /label=F1ori-F
                     /note="F1 origin, forward primer"
     primer_bind     4706..4725
                     /label=F1ori-R
                     /note="F1 origin, reverse primer"
     promoter        4839..4943
                     /gene="bla"
                     /label=AmpR promoter
     promoter        4945..5302
                     /label=SV40 promoter
                     /note="SV40 enhancer and early promoter"
     primer_bind     complement(4968..4988)
                     /label=pBABE 3'
                     /note="SV40 enhancer, reverse primer for pBABE vectors"
     rep_origin      5153..5288
                     /label=SV40 ori
                     /note="SV40 origin of replication"
     primer_bind     5215..5234
                     /label=SV40pro-F
                     /note="SV40 promoter/origin, forward primer"
     CDS             5337..6131
                     /codon_start=1
                     /gene="aph(3')-II (or nptII)"
                     /product="aminoglycoside phosphotransferase from Tn5"
                     /label=NeoR/KanR
                     /note="confers resistance to neomycin, kanamycin, and G418
                     (Geneticin(R))"
                     /translation="MIEQDGLHAGSPAAWVERLFGYDWAQQTIGCSDAAVFRLSAQGRP
                     VLFVKTDLSGALNELQDEAARLSWLATTGVPCAAVLDVVTEAGRDWLLLGEVPGQDLLS
                     SHLAPAEKVSIMADAMRRLHTLDPATCPFDHQAKHRIERARTRMEAGLVDQDDLDEEHQ
                     GLAPAELFARLKASMPDGEDLVVTHGDACLPNIMVENGRFSGFIDCGRLGVADRYQDIA
                     LATRDIAEELGGEWADRFLVLYGIAAPDSQRIAFYRLLDEFF"
     primer_bind     complement(5391..5410)
                     /label=Neo-R
                     /note="Neomycin resistance gene, reverse primer"
     primer_bind     6001..6020
                     /label=Neo-F
                     /note="Neomycin resistance gene, forward primer"
     primer_bind     complement(6319..6338)
                     /label=TK-pA-R
                     /note="Thymidine kinase polyA, reverse primer"
     polyA_signal    6363..6410
                     /label=HSV TK poly(A) signal
                     /note="herpes simplex virus thymidine kinase
                     polyadenylation signal (Cole and Stacy, 1985)"
ORIGIN
        1 aaaagatcaa aggatcttct tgagatcctt tttttctgcg cgtaatctgc tgcttgcaaa
       61 caaaaaaacc accgctacca gcggtggttt gtttgccgga tcaagagcta ccaactcttt
      121 ttccgaaggt aactggcttc agcagagcgc agataccaaa tactgttctt ctagtgtagc
      181 cgtagttagg ccaccacttc aagaactctg tagcaccgcc tacatacctc gctctgctaa
      241 tcctgttacc agtggctgct gccagtggcg ataagtcgtg tcttaccggg ttggactcaa
      301 gacgatagtt accggataag gcgcagcggt cgggctgaac ggggggttcg tgcacacagc
      361 ccagcttgga gcgaacgacc tacaccgaac tgagatacct acagcgtgag ctatgagaaa
      421 gcgccacgct tcccgaaggg agaaaggcgg acaggtatcc ggtaagcggc agggtcggaa
      481 caggagagcg cacgagggag cttccagggg gaaacgcctg gtatctttat agtcctgtcg
      541 ggtttcgcca cctctgactt gagcgtcgat ttttgtgatg ctcgtcaggg gggcggagcc
      601 tatggaaaaa cgccagcaac gcggcctttt tacggttcct ggccttttgc tggccttttg
      661 ctcacatgtt ctttcctgcg ttatcccctg attctgtgga taaccgtatt accgccatgc
      721 attagttatt aatagtaatc aattacgggg tcattagttc atagcccata tatggagttc
      781 cgcgttacat aacttacggt aaatggcccg cctggctgac cgcccaacga cccccgccca
      841 ttgacgtcaa taatgacgta tgttcccata gtaacgccaa tagggacttt ccattgacgt
      901 caatgggtgg agtatttacg gtaaactgcc cacttggcag tacatcaagt gtatcatatg
      961 ccaagtacgc cccctattga cgtcaatgac ggtaaatggc ccgcctggca ttatgcccag
     1021 tacatgacct tatgggactt tcctacttgg cagtacatct acgtattagt catcgctatt
     1081 accatggtga tgcggttttg gcagtacatc aatgggcgtg gatagcggtt tgactcacgg
     1141 ggatttccaa gtctccaccc cattgacgtc aatgggagtt tgttttggca ccaaaatcaa
     1201 cgggactttc caaaatgtcg taacaactcc gccccattga cgcaaatggg cggtaggcgt
     1261 gtacggtggg aggtctatat aagcagagct ggtttagtga accgtcagat ccgctagcgg
     1321 ccaccatggc tctggacggg ataaggatgc cagatggctg ctacgcggac gggacgtggg
     1381 aactgagtgt ccatgtgacg gacctgaacc gcgatgtcac cctgagagtg accggcgagg
     1441 tgcacattgg aggcgtgatg cttaagctgg tggagaaact cgatgtaaaa aaagattggt
     1501 ctgaccatgc tctctggtgg gaaaagaaga gaacttggct tctgaagaca cattggacct
     1561 tagataagta tggtattcag gcagatgcta agcttcagtt cacccctcag cacaaactgc
     1621 tccgcctgca gcttcccaac atgaagtatg tgaaggtgaa agtgaatttc tctgatagag
     1681 tcttcaaagc tgtttctgac atctgtaaga cttttaatat cagacacccc gaagaacttt
     1741 ctctcttaaa gaaacccaga gatccaacaa agaaaaaaaa gaagaagcta gatgaccagg
     1801 ctgaagatga ggcacttgaa ttagaggggc ctcttatcac tcctggatca ggaagtatat
     1861 attcaagccc aggactgtat agtaaaacaa tgacccccac ttatgatgct catgatggaa
     1921 gccccttgtc accaacttct gcttggtttg gtgacagtgc tttgtcagaa ggcaatcctg
     1981 gtatacttgc tgtcagtcaa ccaatcacgt caccagaaat cttggcaaaa atgttcaagc
     2041 ctcaagctct tcttgataaa gcaaaaatca accaaggatg gcttgattcc tcaagatctc
     2101 tcatggaaca agatgtgaag gaaaatgagg ccttgctgct ccgattcaag tattacagct
     2161 tttttgattt gaatccaaag tatgatgcaa tcagaatcaa tcagctttat gagcaggcca
     2221 aatgggccat tctcctggaa gagattgaat gcacagaaga agaaatgatg atgtttgcag
     2281 ccctgcagta tcatatcaat aagctgtcaa tcatgacatc agagaatcat ttgaacaaca
     2341 gtgacaaaga agttgatgaa gttgatgctg ccctttcaga cctggagatt actctggaag
     2401 ggggtaaaac gtcaacaatt ttgggtgaca ttacttccat tcctgaactt gctgactaca
     2461 ttaaagtttt caagccaaaa aagctgactc tgaaaggtta caaacaatat tggtgcacct
     2521 tcaaagacac atccatttct tgttataaga gcaaagaaga atccagtggc acaccagctc
     2581 atcagatgaa cctcagggga tgtgaagtta ccccagatgt aaacatttca ggccaaaaat
     2641 ttaacattaa actcctgatt ccagttgcag aaggcatgaa tgaaatctgg cttcgttgtg
     2701 acaatgaaaa acagtatgca cactggatgg cagcctgcag attagcctcc aaaggcaaga
     2761 ccatggcgga cagttcttac aacttagaag ttcagaatat tctttccttt ctgaagatgc
     2821 agcatttaaa cccagatcct cagttaatac cagagcagat cacgactgat ataactcctg
     2881 aatgtttggt gtctccccgc tatctaaaaa agtataagaa caagcagata acagcgagaa
     2941 tcttggaggc ccatcagaat gtagctcaga tgagtctaat tgaagccaag atgagattta
     3001 ttcaagcttg gcagtcacta cctgaatttg gcatcactca cttcattgca aggttccaag
     3061 ggggcaaaaa agaagaactt attggaattg catacaacag actgattcgg atggatgcca
     3121 gcactggaga tgcaattaaa acatggcgtt tcagcaacat gaaacagtgg aatgtcaact
     3181 gggaaatcaa aatggtcacc gtagagtttg cagatgaagt acgattgtcc ttcatttgta
     3241 ctgaagtaga ttgcaaagtg gttcatgaat tcattggtgg ctacatattt ctctcaacac
     3301 gtgcaaaaga ccaaaacgag agtttagatg aagagatgtt ctacaaactt accagtggtt
     3361 gggtgggtaa ctcaggggat ccaggaatgg tgagcaaggg cgaggagctg ttcaccgggg
     3421 tggtgcccat cctggtcgag ctggacggcg acgtaaacgg ccacaagttc agcgtgtccg
     3481 gcgagggcga gggcgatgcc acctacggca agctgaccct gaagttcatc tgcaccaccg
     3541 gcaagctgcc cgtgccctgg cccaccctcg tgaccaccct gacctacggc gtgcagtgct
     3601 tcagccgcta ccccgaccac atgaagcagc acgacttctt caagtccgcc atgcccgaag
     3661 gctacgtcca ggagcgcacc atcttcttca aggacgacgg caactacaag acccgcgccg
     3721 aggtgaagtt cgagggcgac accctggtga accgcatcga gctgaagggc atcgacttca
     3781 aggaggacgg caacatcctg gggcacaagc tggagtacaa ctacaacagc cacaacgtct
     3841 atatcatggc cgacaagcag aagaacggca tcaaggtgaa cttcaagatc cgccacaaca
     3901 tcgaggacgg cagcgtgcag ctcgccgacc actaccagca gaacaccccc atcggcgacg
     3961 gccccgtgct gctgcccgac aaccactacc tgagcaccca gtccgccctg agcaaagacc
     4021 ccaacgagaa gcgcgatcac atggtcctgc tggagttcgt gaccgccgcc gggatcactc
     4081 tcggcatgga cgagctgtac aagtaaagcg gccgcgactc tagatcataa tcagccatac
     4141 cacatttgta gaggttttac ttgctttaaa aaacctccca cacctccccc tgaacctgaa
     4201 acataaaatg aatgcaattg ttgttgttaa cttgtttatt gcagcttata atggttacaa
     4261 ataaagcaat agcatcacaa atttcacaaa taaagcattt ttttcactgc attctagttg
     4321 tggtttgtcc aaactcatca atgtatctta aggcgtaaat tgtaagcgtt aatattttgt
     4381 taaaattcgc gttaaatttt tgttaaatca gctcattttt taaccaatag gccgaaatcg
     4441 gcaaaatccc ttataaatca aaagaataga ccgagatagg gttgagtgtt gttccagttt
     4501 ggaacaagag tccactatta aagaacgtgg actccaacgt caaaggnnnn nnnnnnnnnn
     4561 nnnnnnnnnn nnnnnnnnnn nnnnnnnnnn nnnnntnnnn nnnnnnnnnn nnnnnnnnnn
     4621 nnnnnnnnnn nnnnnnnnnn nnnnnnnnnn nnnnnnnnnn nnnnnnnnnn nnnnnnnnnn
     4681 nnnnnnngnn nnnnnnnnnn nnnnnnnnnn nnnnnnnnnn nnnnnnnnnn nnnnnnnnnn
     4741 nnnnnnnnnn nnnnnnnnnn nnnnnnnnnn nnnnnnnnnn nnnnnnnnnn nnnnnnnnnn
     4801 nnnnnnnnnn nncaggtggc acttttcggg gaaatgtgcg cggaacccct atttgtttat
     4861 ttttctaaat acattcaaat atgtatccgc tcatgagaca ataaccctga taaatgcttc
     4921 aataatattg aaaaaggaag agtcctgagg cggaaagaac cagctgtgga atgtgtgtca
     4981 gttagggtgt ggaaagtccc caggctcccc agcaggcaga agtatgcaaa gcatgcatct
     5041 caattagtca gcaaccaggt gtggaaagtc cccaggctcc ccagcaggca gaagtatgca
     5101 aagcatgcat ctcaattagt cagcaaccat agtcccgccc ctaactccgc ccatcccgcc
     5161 cctaactccg cccagttccg cccattctcc gccccatggc tgactaattt tttttattta
     5221 tgcagaggcc gaggccgcct cggcctctga gctattccag aagtagtgag gaggcttttt
     5281 tggaggccta ggcttttgca aagatcgatc aagagacagg atgaggatcg tttcgcatga
     5341 ttgaacaaga tggattgcac gcaggttctc cggccgcttg ggtggagagg ctattcggct
     5401 atgactgggc acaacagaca atcggctgct ctgatgccgc cgtgttccgg ctgtcagcgc
     5461 aggggcgccc ggttcttttt gtcaagaccg acctgtccgg tgccctgaat gaactgcaag
     5521 acgaggcagc gcggctatcg tggctggcca cgacgggcgt tccttgcgca gctgtgctcg
     5581 acgttgtcac tgaagcggga agggactggc tgctattggg cgaagtgccg gggcaggatc
     5641 tcctgtcatc tcaccttgct cctgccgaga aagtatccat catggctgat gcaatgcggc
     5701 ggctgcatac gcttgatccg gctacctgcc cattcgacca ccaagcgaaa catcgcatcg
     5761 agcgagcacg tactcggatg gaagccggtc ttgtcgatca ggatgatctg gacgaagagc
     5821 atcaggggct cgcgccagcc gaactgttcg ccaggctcaa ggcgagcatg cccgacggcg
     5881 aggatctcgt cgtgacccat ggcgatgcct gcttgccgaa tatcatggtg gaaaatggcc
     5941 gcttttctgg attcatcgac tgtggccggc tgggtgtggc ggaccgctat caggacatag
     6001 cgttggctac ccgtgatatt gctgaagagc ttggcggcga atgggctgac cgcttcctcg
     6061 tgctttacgg tatcgccgct cccgattcgc agcgcatcgc cttctatcgc cttcttgacg
     6121 agttcttctg agcgggactc tggggttcga aatgaccgac caagcgacgc ccaacctgcc
     6181 atcacgagat ttcgattcca ccgccgcctt ctatgaaagg ttgggcttcg gaatcgtttt
     6241 ccgggacgcc ggctggatga tcctccagcg cggggatctc atgctggagt tcttcgccca
     6301 ccctaggggg aggctaactg aaacacggaa ggagacaata ccggaaggaa cccgcgctat
     6361 gacggcaata aaaagacaga ataaaacgca cggtgttggg tcgtttgttc ataaacgcgg
     6421 ggttcggtcc cagggctggc actctgtcga taccccaccg agaccccatt ggggccaata
     6481 cgcccgcgtt tcttcctttt ccccacccca ccccccaagt tcgggtgaag gcccagggct
     6541 cgcagccaac gtcggggcgg caggccctgc catagcctca ggttactcat atatacttta
     6601 gattgattta aaacttcatt tttaatttaa aaggatctag gtgaagatcc tttttgataa
     6661 tctcatgacc aaaatccctt aacgtgagtt ttcgttccac tgagcgtcag accccgtag
//
